Addgene plasmid #197665: pBBR1_DVK_AE(J23103-B0034m-E0040m-B0015)
Purpose: Expresses GFP under the control of J23103 and B0034m
Depositing lab: Eric Young. Depositing organization: Worcester Polytechnic Institute. Publication: Systematic Part Transfer by Extending a Modular Toolkit to Diverse Bacteria. Keating KW, Young EM. ACS Synth Biol. 2023 Jun 9. doi: 10.1021/acssynbio.3c00104. PubMed 37294017.
Backbone
  Vector backbone: pBBR1
  Modifications to backbone: CIDAR MoClo cloning site, kanamycin resistance
  Vector type: Bacterial Expression, Synthetic Biology
Growth in bacteria
  Bacterial resistance: Kanamycin, 50 μg/mL
  Growth temperature: 37°C
  Growth strain: DH5alpha
  Copy number: Low Copy
Gene/Insert
  Gene/Insert name: GFP
  Species: Synthetic
  Insert size (bp): 720
Terms and licenses: Academic/Nonprofit Terms; Industry Terms: Not Available to Industry
How to cite: pBBR1_DVK_AE(J23103-B0034m-E0040m-B0015) was a gift from Eric Young (Addgene plasmid # 197665 ; http://n2t.net/addgene:197665 ; RRID:Addgene_197665)
