[The description below was written by a language model from this plasmid's Addgene catalogue record and pLannotate feature annotations shown in this document.]
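Description:
pBBR1_DVK_AE(J23103-B0034m-E0040m-B0015) is a small (about 3.6 kb) broad-host-range bacterial expression plasmid built on the pBBR1 replicon and adapted for CIDAR MoClo modular assembly. Replication depends on the pBBR1 oriV together with its cognate Rep protein, both carried on the plasmid. This pair supports maintenance in many Gram-negative bacteria beyond E. coli, and the record lists it as low copy. An incP oriT lies next to the replicon, which should allow conjugative mobilisation into recipient strains when transfer functions are supplied in trans. Selection is by kanamycin through an aph(3')-Ia aminoglycoside phosphotransferase gene.

The payload is a single transcription unit occupying the MoClo "AE" destination position. As the name indicates, it consists of the constitutive Anderson-family promoter J23103, the ribosome binding site B0034m, the GFP coding sequence E0040m (a synthetic insert of about 720 bp), and the double terminator B0015. The automated annotation is broadly consistent with this layout. It detects a short fragment matching the related J23119 promoter, which probably reflects the sequence shared across the Anderson series, and the rrnB T1 and T7Te terminators that together make up B0015. It labels the reporter ORF as "hfriFP", whereas the catalogue entry describes it as GFP; this is most likely a database-matching artefact, and the depositor's description should be preferred.

The plasmid serves as a constitutive GFP reporter within a modular toolkit extended to diverse bacteria. It is suited to measuring how this particular promoter and RBS combination performs when transferred between host species.
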