Features (pLannotate 1.2.2; 8 found; start..end, strand, type, name):
     10..27      +  promoter       J23119(SpeI) promoter (fragment): bacterial promoter (Registry of Standard Biological Parts BBa J23119) modified to end with an SpeI site
     69..782     +  CDS            hfriFP: hfriFP is a fluorescent protein published in 2013, derived from Herbaspirillum frisingense.
    801..872     +  terminator     rrnB T1 terminator: transcription terminator T1 from the E. coli rrnB gene
    888..915     +  terminator     T7Te terminator: phage T7 early transcription terminator
   1063..1834    +  rep_origin     pBBR1 oriV: replication origin of the broad-host-range plasmid pBBR1 from Bordetella bronchiseptica; requires the pBBR1 Rep protein for replication
   1835..2497    +  CDS            pBBR1 Rep: replication protein for the broad-host-range plasmid pBBR1 from Bordetella bronchiseptica
   2508..2616    -  oriT           oriT: incP origin of transfer
   2717..3532    +  CDS            KanR: aminoglycoside phosphotransferase; aph(3')-Ia; confers resistance to kanamycin in bacteria or G418 (Geneticin®) in eukaryotes
>Addgene plasmid #197665 | pBBR1_DVK_AE(J23103-B0034m-E0040m-B0015) | addgene full sequence | sequence record 388753 | Addgene NGS Result
GGAGCTGATAGCTAGCTCAGTCCTAGGGATTATGCTAGCTACTAGAGAAAGAGGAGAAATACTAAATGAT
GCGTAAAGGAGAAGAACTTTTCACTGGAGTTGTCCCAATTCTTGTTGAATTAGATGGTGATGTTAATGGG
CACAAATTTTCTGTCAGTGGAGAGGGTGAAGGTGATGCAACATACGGAAAACTTACCCTTAAATTTATTT
GCACTACTGGAAAACTACCTGTTCCATGGCCAACACTTGTCACTACTTTCGGTTATGGTGTTCAATGCTT
TGCGAGATACCCAGATCATATGAAACAGCATGACTTTTTCAAGAGTGCCATGCCCGAAGGTTATGTACAG
GAAAGAACTATATTTTTCAAAGATGACGGGAACTACAAGACACGTGCTGAAGTCAAGTTTGAAGGTGATA
CCCTTGTTAATAGAATCGAGTTAAAAGGTATTGATTTTAAAGAAGATGGAAACATTCTTGGACACAAATT
GGAATACAACTATAACTCACACAATGTATACATCATGGCAGACAAACAAAAGAATGGAATCAAAGTTAAC
TTCAAAATTAGACACAACATTGAAGATGGAAGCGTTCAACTAGCAGACCATTATCAACAAAATACTCCAA
TTGGCGATGGCCCTGTCCTTTTACCAGACAACCATTACCTGTCCACACAATCTGCCCTTTCGAAAGATCC
CAACGAAAAGAGAGATCACATGGTCCTTCTTGAGTTTGTAACAGCTGCTGGGATTACACATGGCATGGAT
GAACTATACAAATAATAAAGGTCCAGGCATCAAATAAAACGAAAGGCTCAGTCGAAAGACTGGGCCTTTC
GTTTTATCTGTTGTTTGTCGGTGAACGCTCTCTACTAGAGTCACACTGGCTCACCTTCGGGTGGGCCTTT
CTGCGTTTATAGCTTATGTCTTCAGCAGTAGGACAAATCCGCCGCCCTAGACAGCTGGGCGCGCCCCCCC
TACGGGCTTGCTCTCCGGGCTTCGCCCTGCGCGGTCGCTGCGCTCCCTTGCCAGCCCGTGGATATGTGGA
CGATGGCCGCGAGCGGCCACCGGCTGGCTCGCTTCGCTCGGCCCGTGGACAACCCTGCTGGACAAGCTGA
TGGACAGGCTGCGCCTGCCCACGAGCTTGACCACAGGGATTGCCCACCGGCTACCCAGCCTTCGACCACA
TACCCACCGGCTCCAACTGCGCGGCCTGCGGCCTTGCCCCATCAATTTTTTTAATTTTCTCTGGGGAAAA
GCCTCCGGCCTGCGGCCTGCGCGCTTCGCTTGCCGGTTGGACACCAAGTGGAAGGCGGGTCAAGGCTCGC
GCAGCGACCGCGCAGCGGCTTGGCCTTGACGCGCCTGGAACGACCCAAGCCTATGCGAGTGGGGGCAGTC
GAAGGGCGAAGCCCGCCCGCCTGCCCCCCGAGCCTCACGGCGGCGAGTGCGGGGGTTCCAAGGGGGCAGC
GCCACCTTGGGCAAGGCCGAAGGCCGCGCAGTCGATCAACAAGCCCCGGAGGGGCCACTTTTTGCCGGAG
GGGGAGCCGCGCCGAAGGCGTGGGGGAACCCCGCAGGGGTGCCCTTCTTTGGGCACCAAAGAACTAGATA
TAGGGCGAAATGCGAAAGACTTAAAAATCAACAACTTAAAAAAGGGGGGTACGCAACAGCTCATTGCGGC
ACCCCCCGCAATAGCTCATTGCGTAGGTTAAAGAAAATCTGTAATTGACTGCCACTTTTACGCAACGCAT
AATTGTTGTCGCGCTGCCGAAAAGTTGCAGCTGATTGCGCATGGTGCCGCAACCGTGCGGCACCCCTACC
GCATGGAGATAAGCATGGCCACGCAGTCCAGAGAAATCGGCATTCAAGCCAAGAACAAGCCCGGTCACTG
GGTGCAAACGGAACGCAAAGCGCATGAGGCGTGGGCCGGGCTTATTGCGAGGAAACCCACGGCGGCAATG
CTGCTGCATCACCTCGTGGCGCAGATGGGCCACCAGAACGCCGTGGTGGTCAGCCAGAAAACACTTTCCA
AGCTCATCGGACGTTCTTTGCGGACGGTCCAATACGCAGTCAAGGACTTGGTGGCCGAGCGCTGGATCTC
CGTCGTGAAGCTCAACGGCCCCGGCACCGTGTCGGCCTACGTGGTCAATGACCGCGTGGCGTGGGGCCAG
CCCCGCGACCAGTTGCGCCTGTCGGTGTTCAGTGCCGCCGTGGTGGTTGATCACGACGACCAGGACGAAT
CGCTGTTGGGGCATGGCGACCTGCGCCGCATCCCGACCCTGTATCCGGGCGAGCAGCAACTACCGACCGG
CCCCGGCGAGGAGCCGCCCAGCCAGCCCGGCATTCCGGGCATGGAACCAGACCTGCCAGCCTTGACCGAA
ACGGAGGAATGGGAACGGCGCGGGCAGCAGCGCCTGCCGATGCCCGATGAGCCGTGTTTTCTGGACGATG
GCGAGCCGTTGGAGCCGCCGACACGGGTAACGCTGCCGCGCCGGTAGGGCCGGCCTACGGCCAGCCTCGC
AGAGCAGGATTCCCGTTGAGCACCGCCAGGTGCGAATAAGGGACAGTGAAGAAGGAACACCCGCTCGCGG
GTGGGCCTACTTCACCTATCCTGCCCTTGTGTCTCAAAATCTCTGATGTACATTGCACAAGATAAAAATA
TATCATCATGAACAATAAAACTGTCTGCTTACATAAACAGTAATACAAGGGGTGTTATGAGCCATATTCA
ACGGGAAACGTCTTGCTCCAGGCCGCGATTAAATTCCAACATGGATGCTGATTTATATGGGTATAAATGG
GCTCGCGATAATGTCGGGCAATCAGGTGCGACAATCTATCGATTGTATGGGAAGCCCGATGCGCCAGAGT
TGTTTCTGAAACATGGCAAAGGTAGCGTTGCCAATGATGTTACAGATGAGATGGTCAGACTAAACTGGCT
GACGGAATTTATGCCTCTTCCGACCATCAAGCATTTTATCCGTACTCCTGATGATGCATGGTTACTCACC
ACTGCGATCCCCGGGAAAACAGCATTCCAGGTATTAGAAGAATATCCTGATTCAGGTGAAAATATTGTTG
ATGCGCTGGCAGTGTTCCTGCGCCGGTTGCATTCGATTCCTGTTTGTAATTGTCCTTTTAACAGCGATCG
CGTATTTCGTCTCGCTCAGGCGCAATCACGAATGAATAACGGTTTGGTTGATGCGAGTGATTTTGATGAC
GAGCGTAATGGCTGGCCTGTTGAACAAGTCTGGAAAGAAATGCATAAGCTTTTGCCATTCTCACCGGATT
CAGTCGTCACTCATGGTGATTTCTCACTTGATAACCTTATTTTTGACGAGGGGAAATTAATAGGTTGTAT
TGATGTTGGACGAGTCGGAATCGCAGACCGATACCAGGATCTTGCCATCCTATGGAACTGCCTCGGTGAG
TTTTCTCCTTCATTACAGAAACGGCTTTTTCAAAAATATGGTATTGATAATCCTGATATGAATAAATTGC
AGTTTCATTTGATGCTCGATGAGTTTTTCTAAGGTAACTGTCAGACCAAGTTTACTCATATATACTTTAG
ATTGATTTTTCGTTCCACTGAGCGTCAGACCCCAGAACTCTGTCAGACCGAGTGGAAGACAT
